>Addgene plasmid #89290 | pMX-IY LC3A | addgene full sequence | sequence record 215720 | Addgene NGS Result
ATTTAGAAAAATAAACAAATAGGGGTTCCGCGCACATTTCCCCGAAAAGTGCCACCTGCATAATGAAAGA
CCCCACCTGTAGGTTTGGCAAGCTAGCTTAAGTAACGCCATTTTGCAAGGCATGGAAAAATACATAACTG
AGAATAGAAAAGTTCAGATCAAGGTCAGGAACAGATGGAACAGCTGAATATGGGCCAAACAGGATATCTG
TGGTAAGCAGTTCCTGCCCCGGCTCAGGGCCAAGAACAGATGGAACAGCTGAATATGGGCCAAACAGGAT
ATCTGTGGTAAGCAGTTCCTGCCCCGGCTCAGGGCCAAGAACAGATGGTCCCCAGATGCGGTCCAGCCCT
CAGCAGTTTCTAGAGAACCATCAGATGTTTCCAGGGTGCCCCAAGGACCTGAAATGACCCTGTGCCTTAT
TTGAACTAACCAATCAGTTCGCTTCTCGCTTCTGTTCGCGCGCTTCTGCTCCCCGAGCTCAATAAAAGAG
CCCACAACCCCTCACTCGGCGCGCCAGTCCTCCGATTGACTGAGTCGCCCGGGTACCCGTGTATCCAATA
AACCCTCTTGCAGTTGCATCCGACTTGTGGTCTCGCTGTTCCTTGGGAGGGTCTCCTCTGAGTGATTGAC
TACCCGTCAGCGGGGGTCTTTCATTTGGGGGCTCGTCCGGGATCGGGAGACCCCTGCCCAGGGACCACCG
ACCCACCACCGGGAGGTAAGCTGGCCAGCAACTTATCTGTGTCTGTCCGATTGTCTAGTGTCTATGACTG
ATTTTATGCGCCTGCGTCGGTACTAGTTAGCTAACTAGCTCTGTATCTGGCGGACCCGTGGTGGAACTGA
CGAGTTCGGAACACCCGGCCGCAACCCTGGGAGACGTCCCAGGGACTTCGGGGGCCGTTTTTGTGGCCCG
ACCTGAGTCCAAAAATCCCGATCGTTTTGGACTCTTTGGTGCACCCCCCTAATAGGAGGGATATGTGGTT
CTGGTAGGAGACGAGAACCTAAAACAGTTCCCGCCTCCGTCTGAATTTTTGCTTTCGGTTTGGGACCGAA
GCCGCGCCGCGCGTCTTGTCTGCTGCAGCATCGTTCTGTGTTGTCTCTGTCTGACTGTGTTTCTGTATTT
GTCTGAAAATTAGGGCCAGACTGTTACCACTCCCTTAAGTTTGACCTTAGGTCACTGGAAAGATGTCGAG
CGGATCGCTCACAACCAGTCGGTAGATGTCAAGAAGAGACGTTGGGTTACCTTCTGCTCTGCAGAATGGC
CAACCTTTAACGTCGGATGGCCGCGAGACGGCACCTTTAACCGAGACCTCATCACCCAGGTTAAGATCAA
GGTCTTTTCACCTGGCCCGCATGGACACCCAGACCAGGTCCCCTACATCGTGACCTGGGAAGCCTTGGCT
TTTGACCCCCCTCCCTGGGTCAAGCCCTTTGTACACCCTAAGCCTCCGCCTCCTCTTCCTCCATCCGCCC
CGTCTCTCCCCCTTGAACCTCCTCGTTCGACCCCGCCTCGATCCTCCCTTTATCCAGCCCTCACTCCTTC
TCTAGGCGCCCCCATATGGCCATATGAGATCTTATATGGGGCACCCCCGCCCCTTGTAAACTTCCCTGAC
CCTGACATGACAAGAGTTACTAACAGCCCCTCTCTCCAAGCTCACTTACAGGCTCTCTACTTAGTCCAGC
ACGAAGTCTGGAGACCTCTGGCGGCAGCCTACCAAGAACAACTGGACCGACCGGTGGTACCTCACCCTTA
CCGAGTCGGCGACACAGTGTGGGTCCGCCGACACCAGACTAAGAACCTAGAACCTCGCTGGAAAGGACCT
TACACAGTCCTGCTGACCACCCCCACCGCCCTCAAAGTAGACGGCATCGCAGCTTGGATACACGCCGCCC
ACGTGAAGGCTGCCGACCCCGGGGGTGGACCATCCTCTAGACTGCCGGATCTAGCTAGTTAATTAAGGAT
CCCAGTGTGGTGGTACGGAATTCCACCATGCCCTCAGACCGGCCTTTCAAGCAGCGGCGGAGCTTCGCCG
ACCGCTGTAAGGAGGTACAGCAGATCCGCGACCAGCACCCCAGCAAAATCCCGGTGATCATCGAGCGCTA
CAAGGGTGAGAAGCAGCTGCCCGTCCTGGACAAGACCAAGTTTTTGGTCCCGGACCATGTCAACATGAGC
GAGTTGGTCAAGATCATCCGGCGCCGCCTGCAGCTGAACCCCACGCAGGCCTTCTTCCTGCTGGTGAACC
AGCACAGCATGGTGAGTGTGTCCACGCCCATCGCGGACATCTACGAGCAGGAGAAAGACGAGGACGGCTT
CCTCTATATGGTCTACGCCTCCCAGGAAACCTTCGGCTTCTGACTCGAGGGCCGGCGCGGCGCGCCGCGG
CCGCTACGTAAATTCCGCCCCCCCCCCCCCTCTCCCTCCCCCCCCCCTAACGTTACTGGCCGAAGCCGCT
TGGAATAAGGCCGGTGTGCGTTTGTCTATATGTTATTTTCCACCATATTGCCGTCTTTTGGCAATGTGAG
GGCCCGGAAACCTGGCCCTGTCTTCTTGACGAGCATTCCTAGGGGTCTTTCCCCTCTCGCCAAAGGAATG
CAAGGTCTGTTGAATGTCGTGAAGGAAGCAGTTCCTCTGGAAGCTTCTTGAAGACAAACAACGTCTGTAG
CGACCCTTTGCAGGCAGCGGAACCCCCCACCTGGCGACAGGTGCCTCTGCGGCCAAAAGCCACGTGTATA
AGATACACCTGCAAAGGCGGCACAACCCCAGTGCCACGTTGTGAGTTGGATAGTTGTGGAAAGAGTCAAA
TGGCTCTCCTCAAGCGTATTCAACAAGGGGCTGAAGGATGCCCAGAAGGTACCCCATTGTATGGGATCTG
ATCTGGGGCCTCGGTGCACATGCTTTACATGTGTTTAGTCGAGGTTAAAAAAACGTCTAGGCCCCCCGAA
CCACGGGGACGTGGTTTTCCTTTGAAAAACACGATGATAATATGGCCACAACCATGGTGAGCAAGGGCGA
GGAGCTGTTCACCGGGGTGGTGCCCATCCTGGTCGAGCTGGACGGCGACGTAAACGGCCACAAGTTCAGC
GTGTCCGGCGAGGGCGAGGGCGATGCCACCTACGGCAAGCTGACCCTGAAGTTCATCTGCACCACCGGCA
AGCTGCCCGTGCCCTGGCCCACCCTCGTGACCACCTTCGGCTACGGCCTGCAGTGCTTCGCCCGCTACCC
CGACCACATGAAGCAGCACGACTTCTTCAAGTCCGCCATGCCCGAAGGCTACGTCCAGGAGCGCACCATC
TTCTTCAAGGACGACGGCAACTACAAGACCCGCGCCGAGGTGAAGTTCGAGGGCGACACCCTGGTGAACC
GCATCGAGCTGAAGGGCATCGACTTCAAGGAGGACGGCAACATCCTGGGGCACAAGCTGGAGTACAACTA
CAACAGCCACAACGTCTATATCATGGCCGACAAGCAGAAGAACGGCATCAAGGTGAACTTCAAGATCCGC
CACAACATCGAGGACGGCAGCGTGCAGCTCGCCGACCACTACCAGCAGAACACCCCCATCGGCGACGGCC
CCGTGCTGCTGCCCGACAACCACTACCTGAGCTACCAGTCCGCCCTGAGCAAAGACCCCAACGAGAAGCG
CGATCACATGGTCCTGCTGGAGTTCGTGACCGCCGCCGGGATCACTCTCGGCATGGACGAGCTGTACAAG
TAAGTCGACGATAAAATAAAAGATTTTATTTAGTCTCCAGAAAAAGGGGGGAATGAAAGACCCCACCTGT
AGGTTTGGCAAGCTAGCTTAAGTAACGCCATTTTGCAAGGCATGGAAAAATACATAACTGAGAATAGAGA
AGTTCAGATCAAGGTCAGGAACAGATGGAACAGCTGAATATGGGCCAAACAGGATATCTGTGGTAAGCAG
TTCCTGCCCCGGCTCAGGGCCAAGAACAGATGGAACAGCTGAATATGGGCCAAACAGGATATCTGTGGTA
AGCAGTTCCTGCCCCGGCTCAGGGCCAAGAACAGATGGTCCCCAGATGCGGTCCAGCCCTCAGCAGTTTC
TAGAGAACCATCAGATGTTTCCAGGGTGCCCCAAGGACCTGAAATGACCCTGTGCCTTATTTGAACTAAC
CAATCAGTTCGCTTCTCGCTTCTGTTCGCGCGCTTCTGCTCCCCGAGCTCAATAAAAGAGCCCACAACCC
CTCACTCGGGGCGCCAGTCCTCCGATTGACTGAGTCGCCCGGGTACCCGTGTATCCAATAAACCCTCTTG
CAGTTGCATCCGACTTGTGGTCTCGCTGTTCCTTGGGAGGGTCTCCTCTGAGTGATTGACTACCCGTCAG
CGGGGGTCTTTCACATGCAGCATGTATCAAAATTAATTTGGTTTTTTTTCTTAAGTATTTACATTAAATG
GCCATAGTTGCATTAATGAATCGGCCAACGCGCGGGGAGAGGCGGTTTGCGTATTGGGCGCTCTTCCGCT
TCCTCGCTCACTGACTCGCTGCGCTCGGTCGTTCGGCTGCGGCGAGCGGTATCAGCTCACTCAAAGGCGG
TAATACGGTTATCCACAGAATCAGGGGATAACGCAGGAAAGAACATGTGAGCAAAAGGCCAGCAAAAGGC
CAGGAACCGTAAAAAGGCCGCGTTGCTGGCGTTTTTCCATAGGCTCCGCCCCCCTGACGAGCATCACAAA
AATCGACGCTCAAGTCAGAGGTGGCGAAACCCGACAGGACTATAAAGATACCAGGCGTTTCCCCCTGGAA
GCTCCCTCGTGCGCTCTCCTGTTCCGACCCTGCCGCTTACCGGATACCTGTCCGCCTTTCTCCCTTCGGG
AAGCGTGGCGCTTTCTCATAGCTCACGCTGTAGGTATCTCAGTTCGGTGTAGGTCGTTCGCTCCAAGCTG
GGCTGTGTGCACGAACCCCCCGTTCAGCCCGACCGCTGCGCCTTATCCGGTAACTATCGTCTTGAGTCCA
ACCCGGTAAGACACGACTTATCGCCACTGGCAGCAGCCACTGGTAACAGGATTAGCAGAGCGAGGTATGT
AGGCGGTGCTACAGAGTTCTTGAAGTGGTGGCCTAACTACGGCTACACTAGAAGAACAGTATTTGGTATC
TGCGCTCTGCTGAAGCCAGTTACCTTCGGAAAAAGAGTTGGTAGCTCTTGATCCGGCAAACAAACCACCG
CTGGTAGCGGTGGTTTTTTTGTTTGCAAGCAGCAGATTACGCGCAGAAAAAAAGGATCTCAAGAAGATCC
TTTGATCTTTTCTACGGGGTCTGACGCTCAGTGGAACGAAAACTCACGTTAAGGGATTTTGGTCATGAGA
TTATCAAAAAGGATCTTCACCTAGATCCTTTTGCGGCCGGCCGCAAATCAATCTAAAGTATATATGAGTA
AACTTGGTCTGACAGTTACCAATGCTTAATCAGTGAGGCACCTATCTCAGCGATCTGTCTATTTCGTTCA
TCCATAGTTGCCTGACTCCCCGTCGTGTAGATAACTACGATACGGGAGGGCTTACCATCTGGCCCCAGTG
CTGCAATGATACCGCGAGACCCACGCTCACCGGCTCCAGATTTATCAGCAATAAACCAGCCAGCCGGAAG
GGCCGAGCGCAGAAGTGGTCCTGCAACTTTATCCGCCTCCATCCAGTCTATTAATTGTTGCCGGGAAGCT
AGAGTAAGTAGTTCGCCAGTTAATAGTTTGCGCAACGTTGTTGCCATTGCTACAGGCATCGTGGTGTCAC
GCTCGTCGTTTGGTATGGCTTCATTCAGCTCCGGTTCCCAACGATCAAGGCGAGTTACATGATCCCCCAT
GTTGTGCAAAAAAGCGGTTAGCTCCTTCGGTCCTCCGATCGTTGTCAGAAGTAAGTTGGCCGCAGTGTTA
TCACTCATGGTTATGGCAGCACTGCATAATTCTCTTACTGTCATGCCATCCGTAAGATGCTTTTCTGTGA
CTGGTGAGTACTCAACCAAGTCATTCTGAGAATAGTGTATGCGGCGACCGAGTTGCTCTTGCCCGGCGTC
AATACGGGATAATACCGCGCCACATAGCAGAACTTTAAAAGTGCTCATCATTGGAAAACGTTCTTCGGGG
CGAAAACTCTCAAGGATCTTACCGCTGTTGAGATCCAGTTCGATGTAACCCACTCGTGCACCCAACTGAT
CTTCAGCATCTTTTACTTTCACCAGCGTTTCTGGGTGAGCAAAAACAGGAAGGCAAAATGCCGCAAAAAA
GGGAATAAGGGCGACACGGAAATGTTGAATACTCATACTCTTCCTTTTTCAATATTATTGAAGCATTTAT
CAGGGTTATTGTCTCATGAGCGGATACATATTTGAATGT
Features (pLannotate 1.2.2; 14 found; start..end, strand, type, name):
     62..655     +  LTR            LTR: long terminal repeat from Moloney murine leukemia virus
    718..917     +  misc_feature   MMLV Ψ: packaging signal of Moloney murine leukemia virus (MMLV)
    969..1057    +  misc_feature   MESV Ψ (fragment): packaging signal of murine embryonic stem cell virus
   1134..1550    +  CDS            gag (truncated): truncated Moloney murine leukemia virus (MMLV) gag gene lacking the start codon
   1560..1934    +  misc_feature   pol region: Moloney murine leukemia virus (MMLV) pol region containing the splice acceptor site
   1988..2350    +  CDS            LC3A: human LC3 protein; MAP1LC3A; Atg8 family member found on autophagosomes
   2518..2980    +  misc_feature   IRES: internal ribosome entry site (IRES) of the encephalomyocarditis virus (EMCV)
   2994..3713    +  CDS            EYFP: enhanced YFP mammalian codon-optimized
   3762..3883    +  LTR            3' LTR (ΔU3) (fragment): self-inactivating 3' long terminal repeat (LTR) from Moloney murine leukemia virus
   3884..4353    +  LTR            LTR: long terminal repeat from Moloney murine leukemia virus
   4419..4471    -  CDS            lacI (fragment): lac repressor; lacI; The lac repressor binds to the lac operator to inhibit transcription in E. coli. This inhibition can be relieved by adding lactose or isopropyl-β-D-thiogalactopyranoside (IPTG).
   4654..5242    -  rep_origin     ori: high-copy-number ColE1/pMB1/pBR322/pUC origin of replication
   5406..6266    -  CDS            AmpR: β-lactamase; bla; confers resistance to ampicillin, carbenicillin, and related antibiotics
   6267..32      -  promoter       AmpR promoter (across the origin): bla
