[The description below was written by a language model from this plasmid's Addgene catalogue record and pLannotate feature annotations shown in this document.]
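Description:
pMX-IY LC3A is a Moloney murine leukemia virus-based retroviral vector, built on the pMX backbone, for expressing untagged human LC3A (MAP1LC3A, also called ATG8E) in mammalian cells. The 6.3 kb plasmid is propagated in E. coli through a high-copy ColE1/pUC-type origin and is selected with ampicillin via the β-lactamase gene and its own promoter. A short lacI fragment near the origin appears to be a backbone remnant with no functional role.

The retroviral cassette is bounded by MMLV long terminal repeats. The 3′ repeat is annotated in two pieces, one of which matches a ΔU3 fragment, so the annotation alone does not establish whether the vector is self-inactivating. No separate internal promoter is annotated, so transcription of the payload presumably comes from the 5′ LTR. Downstream of that LTR lie the MMLV Ψ packaging signal, a fragment of MESV Ψ, a truncated gag lacking its start codon, and a pol region carrying the splice acceptor. Together these elements support efficient packaging of the genomic RNA and its splicing, while packaging cells must supply the viral proteins in trans.

The LC3A coding sequence, inserted by Gibson cloning, is followed by an EMCV IRES and EYFP. Both proteins are therefore translated from a single bicistronic transcript as separate polypeptides. LC3A stays free of any fusion tag, and YFP fluorescence marks transduced cells so they can be identified or sorted in place of drug selection.

The associated publication examines the roles of LC3/GABARAP family proteins in PINK1/Parkin mitophagy and starvation-induced autophagy. This is consistent with using the vector for stable expression of a single Atg8 family member, although the record states only that it is for untagged LC3A expression.
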