Addgene plasmid #89290: pMX-IY LC3A
Purpose: For expression of the mammalian Atg8 protein LC3A without a tag
Depositing lab: Michael Lazarou. Depositing organization: Monash University. Publication: Atg8 family LC3/GABARAP proteins are crucial for autophagosome-lysosome fusion but not autophagosome formation during PINK1/Parkin mitophagy and starvation. Nguyen TN, Padman BS, Usher J, Oorschot V, Ramm G, Lazarou M. J Cell Biol. 2016 Dec 19;215(6):857-874. Epub 2016 Nov 18. 10.1083/jcb.201607039 PubMed 27864321.
Backbone
  Vector backbone: pMX
  Vector type: Mammalian Expression, Retroviral
  Selectable markers: IRES-YFP
Growth in bacteria
  Bacterial resistance: Ampicillin, 100 μg/mL
  Growth temperature: 30°C
  Growth strain: NEB Stable
  Copy number: High Copy
Gene/Insert
  Gene/Insert name: LC3A (alt names: MAP1LC3A; ATG8E)
  Species: H. sapiens (human)
  Entrez Gene: MAP1LC3A (a.k.a. ATG8E, LC3, LC3A, MAP1ALC3, MAP1BLC3)
  Tag / fusion protein: IRES-YFP (C terminal on backbone)
  Cloning method: Gibson Cloning
  Sequencing primers: 5′ pBMN 5'
Terms and licenses: Academic/Nonprofit Terms; Industry Terms: Not Available to Industry
How to cite: pMX-IY LC3A was a gift from Michael Lazarou (Addgene plasmid # 89290 ; http://n2t.net/addgene:89290 ; RRID:Addgene_89290)
